>Addgene plasmid #214536 | AiP1746 - pAAV-AiE2428m-minBG-SYFP2-WPRE-BGHpA | addgene full sequence | sequence record 432558 | Addgene NGS Result
[86 nt withheld, positions 1-86]
CCTTTGACGTTGGAGTCCACGTTCTTT
[37 nt withheld, positions 114-150]
ACTCTATCTCGGGCTATTCTTTTGATTTATAAGGGATTTTGCCGATTTCGGTCTATTGGTTAAAAAATGA
GCTGATTTAACAAAAATTTAACGCGAATTTTAACAAAATATTAACGTTTACAATTTTATGGTGCACTCTC
AGTACAATCTGCTCTGATGCCGCATAGTTAAGCCAGCCCCGACACCCGCCAACACCCGCTGACGCGCCCT
GACGGGCTTGTCTGCTCCCGGCATCCGCTTACAGACAAGCTGTGACCGTCTCCGGGAGCTGCATGTGTCA
GAGGTTTTCACCGTCATCACCGAAACGCGCGAGACGAAAGGGCCTCGTGATACGCCTATTTTTATAGGTT
AATGTCATGATAATAATGGTTTCTTAGACGTCAGGTGGCACTTTTCGGGGAAATGTGCGCGGAACCCCTA
TTTGTTTATTTTTCTAAATACATTCAAATATGTATCCGCTCATGAGACAATAACCCTGATAAATGCTTCA
ATAATATTGAAAAAGGAAGAGTATGAGTATTCAACATTTCCGTGTCGCCCTTATTCCCTTTTTTGCGGCA
TTTTGCCTTCCTGTTTTTGCTCACCCAGAAACGCTGGTGAAAGTAAAAGATGCTGAAGATCAGTTGGGTG
CACGAGTGGGTTACATCGAACTGGATCTCAACAGCGGTAAGATCCTTGAGAGTTTTCGCCCCGAAGAACG
TTTTCCAATGATGAGCACTTTTAAAGTTCTGCTATGTGGCGCGGTATTATCCCGTATTGACGCCGGGCAA
GAGCAACTCGGTCGCCGCATACACTATTCTCAGAATGACTTGGTTGAGTACTCACCAGTCACAGAAAAGC
ATCTTACGGATGGCATGACAGTAAGAGAATTATGCAGTGCTGCCATAACCATGAGTGATAACACTGCGGC
CAACTTACTTCTGACAACGATCGGAGGACCGAAGGAGCTAACCGCTTTTTTGCACAACATGGGGGATCAT
GTAACTCGCCTTGATCGTTGGGAACCGGAGCTGAATGAAGCCATACCAAACGACGAGCGTGACACCACGA
TGCCTGTAGCAATGGCAACAACGTTGCGCAAACTATTAACTGGCGAACTACTTACTCTAGCTTCCCGGCA
ACAATTAATAGACTGGATGGAGGCGGATAAAGTTGCAGGACCACTTCTGCGCTCGGCCCTTCCGGCTGGC
TGGTTTATTGCTGATAAATCTGGAGCCGGTGAGCGTGGGTCTCGCGGTATCATTGCAGCACTGGGGCCAG
ATGGTAAGCCCTCCCGTATCGTAGTTATCTACACGACGGGGAGTCAGGCAACTATGGATGAACGAAATAG
ACAGATCGCTGAGATAGGTGCCTCACTGATTAAGCATTGGTAACTGTCAGACCAAGTTTACTCATATATA
CTTTAGATTGATTTAAAACTTCATTTTTAATTTAAAAGGATCTAGGTGAAGATCCTTTTTGATAATCTCA
TGACCAAAATCCCTTAACGTGAGTTTTCGTTCCACTGAGCGTCAGACCCCGTAGAAAAGATCAAAGGATC
TTCTTGAGATCCTTTTTTTCTGCGCGTAATCTGCTGCTTGCAAACAAAAAAACCACCGCTACCAGCGGTG
GTTTGTTTGCCGGATCAAGAGCTACCAACTCTTTTTCCGAAGGTAACTGGCTTCAGCAGAGCGCAGATAC
CAAATACTGTTCTTCTAGTGTAGCCGTAGTTAGGCCACCACTTCAAGAACTCTGTAGCACCGCCTACATA
CCTCGCTCTGCTAATCCTGTTACCAGTGGCTGCTGCCAGTGGCGATAAGTCGTGTCTTACCGGGTTGGAC
TCAAGACGATAGTTACCGGATAAGGCGCAGCGGTCGGGCTGAACGGGGGGTTCGTGCACACAGCCCAGCT
TGGAGCGAACGACCTACACCGAACTGAGATACCTACAGCGTGAGCTATGAGAAAGCGCCACGCTTCCCGA
AGGGAGAAAGGCGGACAGGTATCCGGTAAGCGGCAGGGTCGGAACAGGAGAGCGCACGAGGGAGCTTCCA
GGGGGAAACGCCTGGTATCTTTATAGTCCTGTCGGGTTTCGCCACCTCTGACTTGAGCGTCGATTTTTGT
GATGCTCGTCAGGGGGGCGGAGCCTATGGAAAAACGCCAGCAACGCGGCCTTTTTACGGTTCCTGGCCTT
TTGCTGGCCTTTTGCTCACATGTCCTGCAGGCAGCTGCGCGCTCGCTCGCTCACTGAGGCCGCCCGGGCG
TCGGGCGACCTTTGGTCGCCCGGCCTCAGTGAGCGAGCGAGCGCGCAGAGAGGGAGTGGCCAACTCCATC
ACTAGGGGTTCCTGCGGCCGCACGCGTTGTAAGAGTAATAATCGCTCATTTATTTTCCTGTAAATGCTTC
TATTGCTAACCAGGCCTTGGCCATTTTTCCCATGGGAAATGGAGTTGTTGGCTTCCCCTGGTTCCTGTTC
ACCATCCAGGAAGTCGAATAAATAATGACCGTAGCCCATACTGGTGGGATGGATACAGGAGGAGGACTGA
AAGCAGGAGAATATCAAACCCATCAAAAATCACCGAGATCAGTGCAAAGACTGAAGCAGAAAGACACAGC
CTCTAAATAGGAGCGGCCTTAATGAAAGTGCATCACCTCAGAGCCAACATGAAGTCTGCAGATGGGATGC
ACCTGCCTCCTGAGAACCTCACAGAGGGAAATCAAGCATCAGAACCCAGAATGGAAGCAGAAAACCCCCA
ATCAGACTCCTCGGAGACACTTCAGAAAAGGAACTCTCAGCTTGCAAAACAACAGGTGCATCTCTAAAGA
GATGTGGCTCCTGCCCCCACCCCATACCACCGCACCCTGAGATTGCAGCACTGCTCTGAACTCTCCAATC
AAGCCTCTTTCTTTGGTCACTCTTAAAGTGGTTGGTTTCCAGCACTAACCCTCACTCCTCCACCGAAATG
AAATCTGCTAGCTTTGGCTGATGTTTAAACAGCTTCAATCTCTGGGGTCTTTTGTGAGAGAGGATAATTT
TAACACTGGTGATAAACCCACCAGAATTTCCAGGTGAGAGGAGAAGCCTAGTGGAGCCTTTATCCAGCTG
TTGAAGACAGGACCTGGGAACTCTTGGGACAAAGACATCGGAGCTCGGGCTGGGCATAAAAGTCAGGGCA
GAGCCATCTATTGCTTACATTTGCTTCTGGGATCCAGATCTTTCGAAGCTAGCGCTACCGGTCGCCACCA
TGGTGAGCAAGGGCGAGGAGCTGTTCACCGGGGTGGTGCCCATCCTGGTCGAGCTGGACGGCGACGTAAA
CGGCCACAAGTTCAGCGTGTCCGGCGAGGGCGAGGGCGATGCCACCTACGGCAAGCTGACCCTGAAGCTG
ATCTGCACCACCGGCAAGCTGCCCGTGCCCTGGCCCACCCTCGTGACCACCCTGGGCTACGGCGTGCAGT
GCTTCGCCCGCTACCCCGACCACATGAAGCAGCACGACTTCTTCAAGTCCGCCATGCCCGAAGGCTACGT
CCAGGAGCGCACCATCTTCTTCAAGGACGACGGCAACTACAAGACCCGCGCCGAGGTGAAGTTCGAGGGC
GACACCCTGGTGAACCGCATCGAGCTGAAGGGCATCGACTTCAAGGAGGACGGCAACATCCTGGGGCACA
AGCTGGAGTACAACTACAACAGCCACAACGTCTATATCACCGCCGACAAGCAGAAGAACGGCATCAAGGC
CAACTTCAAGATCCGCCACAACATCGAGGACGGCGGCGTGCAGCTCGCCGACCACTACCAGCAGAACACC
CCCATCGGCGACGGCCCCGTGCTGCTGCCCGACAACCACTACCTGAGCTACCAGTCCAAGCTGAGCAAAG
ACCCCAACGAGAAGCGCGATCACATGGTCCTGCTGGAGTTCGTGACCGCCGCCGGGATCACTCTCGGCAT
GGACGAGCTGTACAAGTAAGTCGACGGCGCGCCGCGGCCGCGAATTCGATATCATAATCAACCTCTGGAT
TACAAAATTTGTGAAAGATTGACTGGTATTCTTAACTATGTTGCTCCTTTTACGCTATGTGGATACGCTG
CTTTAATGCCTTTGTATCATGCTATTGCTTCCCGTATGGCTTTCATTTTCTCCTCCTTGTATAAATCCTG
GTTAGTTCTTGCCACGGCGGAACTCATCGCCGCCTGCCTTGCCCGCTGCTGGACAGGGGCTCGGCTGTTG
GGCACTGACAATTCCGTGGCTCGAGAGATCTTCGACTGTGCCTTCTAGTTGCCAGCCATCTGTTGTTTGC
CCCTCCCCCGTGCCTTCCTTGACCCTGGAAGGTGCCACTCCCACTGTCCTTTCCTAATAAAATGAGGAAA
TTGCATCGCATTGTCTGAGTAGGTGTCATTCTATTCTGGGGGGTGGGGTGGGGCAGGACAGCAAGGGGGA
GGATTGGGAAGACAATAGCAGGCATGAGATCTCACGTGCGGACCGAGCGGCCGCAGGAACCCCTAGTGAT
GGAGTTGGCCACTCCCTCTCTGCGCGCTCGCTCGCTCACTGAGGCCGGGCGACCAAAGGTCGCCCGACGC
CCGGGCTTTGCCCGGGCGGCCTCAGTGAGCGAGCGAGCGCGCAGCTGCCTGCAGGGGCGCCTGATGCGGT
ATTTTCTCCTTACGCATCTGTGCGGTATTTCACACCGCATA
[95 nt withheld, positions 4812-4906]
T
[46 nt withheld, positions 4908-4953]
C
[55 nt withheld, positions 4955-5009]
Features (pLannotate 1.2.2; 14 found; start..end, strand, type, name):
    277..326     -  misc_feature   bom (fragment): basis of mobility region from pBR322
    428..463     -  CDS            rop (fragment): Rop protein, which maintains plasmids at low copy number; rop
    558..662     +  promoter       AmpR promoter: bla
    663..1523    +  CDS            AmpR: β-lactamase; bla; confers resistance to ampicillin, carbenicillin, and related antibiotics
   1694..2282    +  rep_origin     ori: high-copy-number ColE1/pMB1/pBR322/pUC origin of replication
   2355..2382    +  repeat_region  AAV2 ITR (fragment): inverted terminal repeat of adeno-associated virus serotype 2 inverted
   2411..2438    +  repeat_region  AAV2 ITR (fragment): inverted terminal repeat of adeno-associated virus serotype 2 inverted
   3370..4086    +  CDS            SYFP2: SYFP2 is a basic (constitutively fluorescent) yellow fluorescent protein published in 2006, derived from Aequorea victoria. It is reported to be a very rapidly-maturing monomer with moderate acid sensitivity.
   4126..4283    +  misc_feature   WPRE (fragment): woodchuck hepatitis virus posttranscriptional regulatory element
   4289..4369    +  misc_feature   WPRE (fragment): woodchuck hepatitis virus posttranscriptional regulatory element
   4386..4497    +  polyA_signal   bGH poly(A) signal: bovine growth hormone polyadenylation signal
   4615..4755    +  repeat_region  AAV2 ITR: inverted terminal repeat of adeno-associated virus serotype 2 inverted
   4760..4811    -  misc_feature   bom (fragment): basis of mobility region from pBR322
   4830..276     +  rep_origin     f1 ori (across the origin) (sequence partly withheld): f1 bacteriophage origin of replication; arrow indicates direction of (+) strand synthesis
