[The description below was written by a language model from this plasmid's Addgene catalogue record and pLannotate feature annotations shown in this document.]
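Description:
AiP1746 - pAAV-AiE2428m-minBG-SYFP2-WPRE-BGHpA is an AAV transfer plasmid built on a pAAV2 backbone, intended for packaging recombinant adeno-associated virus that reports the activity of a candidate brain-cell-type enhancer. In bacteria it is maintained at high copy through a ColE1/pUC-type origin and selected with ampicillin via the β-lactamase gene and its native promoter. An f1 phage origin and small remnants of the pBR322 bom and rop regions are also present in the backbone. The sequenced plasmid is about 5.0 kb.

The expression cassette lies between AAV2 inverted terminal repeats, which are the cis elements needed for genome replication and encapsidation. The downstream ITR is annotated in full, whereas the upstream one is detected only as two short fragments, which may reflect how this repeat was sequenced or annotated rather than its actual state. Between the upstream ITR and the reporter is an unannotated stretch that, judging from the construct name and catalogue fields, holds the AiE2428m enhancer followed by the minBG minimal promoter. The feature table does not mark either element. A minimal promoter has little activity on its own, so transcription of the reporter depends largely on the enhancer, which is how cell-type selectivity is achieved. The payload is SYFP2, a fast-maturing monomeric yellow fluorescent protein, followed by WPRE sequence (annotated as two fragments, consistent with a shortened version) to boost transcript stability and expression, and the bovine growth hormone polyadenylation signal.

The record says the enhancer is designed to drive AAV-mediated transgene expression in specific populations of brain cells, but does not name the target population. The plasmid belongs to a larger collection of enhancer AAVs for genetic access to cortical cell types.
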