Addgene plasmid #214536: AiP1746 - pAAV-AiE2428m-minBG-SYFP2-WPRE-BGHpA
Purpose: AiE2428m is an enhancer sequence, designed to drive AAV-mediated transgene expression in specific populations of brain cells
Depositing lab: Allen Institute for Brain Science & Bosiljka Tasic. Depositing organization: Allen Institute. Publication: A suite of enhancer AAVs and transgenic mouse lines for genetic access to cortical cell types. Ben-Simon Y, Hooper M, Narayan S, Daigle TL, Dwivedi D, Way SW, Oster A, Stafford DA, Mich JK, Taormina MJ, Martinez RA, Opitz-Araya X, Roth JR, Alexander JR, Allen S, Amster A, Arbuckle J, Ayala A, Baker PM, Bakken TE, Barcelli T, Barta S, Bendrick J, Bertagnolli D, Bielstein C, Bishwakarma P, Bowlus J, Boyer G, Brouner K, Casian B, Casper T, Chakka AB, Chakrabarty R, Chance RK, Chavan S, Clark M, Colbert K, Collman F, Daniel S, Departee M, DiValentin P, Donadio N, Dotson N, Egdorf T, Fliss T, Gabitto M, Garcia J, Gary A, Gasperini M, Gloe J, Goldy J, Gore BB, Graybuck L, Greisman N, Haeseleer F, Halterman C, Haradon Z, Hastings SD, Helback O, Ho W, Hockemeyer D, Huang C, Huff S, Hunker A, Johansen N, Jones D, Juneau Z, Kalmbach B, Kannan M, Khem S, Kussick E, Kutsal R, Larsen R, Lee C, Lee AY, Leibly M, Lenz GH, Li S, Liang E, Lusk N, Madigan Z, Malloy J, Malone J, McCue R, Melchor J, Mollenkopf T, Moosman S, Morin E, Newman D, Ng L, Ngo K, Omstead V, Otto S, Oyama A, Pena N, Pham T, Phillips E, Pom CA, Potekhina L, Ransford S, Ray PL, Rette D, Reynoldson C, Rimorin C, Rocha D, Ruiz A, Sanchez REA, Sawyer L, Sedeno-Cortes A, Sevigny JP, Shapovalova N, Shepard N, Shulga L, Sigler AR, Siverts L, Soliman S, Somasundaram S, Staats B, Stewart K, Szelenyi E, Tieu M, Trader C, Tran A, van Velthoven CTJ, Walker M, Wang Y, Weed N, Wirthlin M, Wood T, Wynalda B, Yao Z, Zhou T, Ariza J, Dee N, Reding M, Ronellenfitch K, Mufti S, Sunkin SM, Smith KA, Esposito L, Waters J, Thyagarajan B, Yao S, Lein ES, Zeng H, Levi BP, Ngai J, Ting JT, Tasic B. Cell. 2025 May 16:S0092-8674(25)00513-6. doi: 10.1016/j.cell.2025.05.002. PubMed 40403729.
Backbone
  Vector backbone: pAAV2
  Vector type: AAV
Growth in bacteria
  Bacterial resistance: Ampicillin, 100 μg/mL
  Growth temperature: 37°C
  Growth strain: NEB Stable
  Copy number: High Copy
Gene/Insert
  Gene/Insert name: SYFP2
  Species: Synthetic
  Promoter: minBG
  Cloning method: Gibson Cloning
Terms and licenses: Academic/Nonprofit Terms; Industry Terms: Not Available to Industry
Depositor comments: 5' Cloning Site: SgrAI (destroyed), 3' Cloning Site: SgrAI (destroyed). Please visit https://doi.org/10.1101/2024.06.10.597244 for bioRxiv preprint.
How to cite: AiP1746 - pAAV-AiE2428m-minBG-SYFP2-WPRE-BGHpA was a gift from Allen Institute for Brain Science & Bosiljka Tasic (Addgene plasmid # 214536 ; http://n2t.net/addgene:214536 ; RRID:Addgene_214536)
